Addgene plasmid #12253: pRSV-Rev
Purpose: 3rd generation lentiviral packaging plasmid; Contains Rev; also requires pMDLg/pRRE (Addgene#12251) and envelope expressing plasmid (Addgene#12259)
Depositing lab: Didier Trono. Depositing organization: Swiss Federal Institute of Technology (EPFL). Publication: A third-generation lentivirus vector with a conditional packaging system. Dull T, Zufferey R, Kelly M, Mandel RJ, Nguyen M, Trono D, Naldini L. J Virol. 1998 Nov . 72(11):8463-71. PubMed 9765382.
Backbone
  Vector backbone: pRSV-Rev
  Backbone size w/o insert (bp): 4174
  Vector type: Mammalian Expression, Lentiviral ; Packaging
Growth in bacteria
  Bacterial resistance: Ampicillin, 100 μg/mL
  Growth temperature: 37°C
  Growth strain: DH5alpha
  Copy number: High Copy
Gene/Insert
  Gene/Insert name: Rev
  Entrez Gene: rev (a.k.a. HIV1gp6)
  Cloning method: Restriction Enzyme
  Sequencing primers: 5′ pREP fwd
Terms and licenses: Academic/Nonprofit Terms; Industry Terms: Not Available to Industry
Depositor comments: Rev cDNA expressing plasmid in which the joined second and third exons of HIV-1 rev are under the transcriptional control of RSV U3 promoter. Part of the 3rd generation packaging system. Please note that most of Trono lab lentiviral vectors can only be used with the 2nd generation packaging system. See notes for pMDLg/pRRE. Please visit the Trono lab http://tronolab.epfl.ch for cloning strategies, protocols, publications, and more.
How to cite: pRSV-Rev was a gift from Didier Trono (Addgene plasmid # 12253 ; http://n2t.net/addgene:12253 ; RRID:Addgene_12253)
