[The description below was written by a language model from this plasmid's Addgene catalogue record, the feature table of its GenBank file and pLannotate feature annotations shown in this document.]
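Description:
pRSV-Rev is a small (about 4.2 kb) mammalian expression plasmid that serves as one of the helper components of the third-generation lentiviral packaging system. It is propagated in E. coli on a high-copy ColE1/pUC-type origin and selected with ampicillin through the bla (AmpR) gene and its own promoter. The backbone also carries an f1/M13 phage origin and remnants of a pUC-style cloning region (CAP site, lac promoter and operator, lacZα fragments, M13 primer sites), which play no part in its packaging role.

The payload is a single expression unit: the Rous sarcoma virus U3 enhancer/promoter drives an HIV-1 rev cDNA made from the joined second and third exons of the gene. Rev binds the Rev responsive element on unspliced and incompletely spliced HIV-derived transcripts and promotes their export from the nucleus. Automated annotation also finds a short fragment resembling a truncated HIV-1 LTR just downstream of the rev coding sequence, flanked by lacZα remnants. No dedicated polyadenylation signal is annotated, and the short Tet-responsive promoter hit between the RSV promoter and rev is probably only a sequence-similarity match.

In use, the plasmid is co-transfected into producer cells with a separate Gag/Pol packaging plasmid bearing the RRE (pMDLg/pRRE), an envelope-expressing plasmid and a transfer vector. Placing rev on its own plasmid, apart from gag/pol, splits the viral functions across more constructs. The depositor notes that most transfer vectors from the same laboratory work only with the second-generation system. The held sequence records agree on this layout, differing only in orientation, numbering and a few bases of length, and one covers just the lac region and RSV promoter.
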