LOCUS       Exported 4180 bp ds-DNA circular SYN 23-SEP-2022
DEFINITION  3rd generation lentiviral packaging plasmid; Contains Rev; also
            requires pMDLg/pRRE (Addgene#12251) and envelope expressing plasmid
            (Addgene#12259).
ACCESSION   .
VERSION     .
KEYWORDS    pRSV-Rev
SOURCE      synthetic DNA construct
  ORGANISM  synthetic DNA construct
REFERENCE   1 (bases 1 to 4180)
  AUTHORS   Dull T, Zufferey R, Kelly M, Mandel RJ, Nguyen M, Trono D, Naldini L
  TITLE     A third-generation lentivirus vector with a conditional packaging
            system.
  JOURNAL   J Virol. 1998 Nov . 72(11):8463-71.
  PUBMED    9765382
REFERENCE   2 (bases 1 to 4180)
  AUTHORS   .
  TITLE     Direct Submission
  JOURNAL   Exported Sep 23, 2022 from SnapGene Server 1.1.58
            http://www.snapgene.com
FEATURES             Location/Qualifiers
     source          1..4180
                     /organism="synthetic DNA construct"
                     /mol_type="other DNA"
     primer_bind     147..166
                     /label=pBR322ori-F
                     /note="pBR322 origin, forward primer"
     primer_bind     400..417
                     /label=L4440
                     /note="L4440 vector, forward primer"
     protein_bind    534..555
                     /label=CAP binding site
                     /bound_moiety="E. coli catabolite activator protein"
                     /note="CAP binding activates transcription in the presence
                     of cAMP."
     promoter        570..600
                     /label=lac promoter
                     /note="promoter for the E. coli lac operon"
     protein_bind    608..624
                     /label=lac operator
                     /bound_moiety="lac repressor encoded by lacI"
                     /note="The lac repressor binds to the lac operator to
                     inhibit transcription in E. coli. This inhibition can be
                     relieved by adding lactose or
                     isopropyl-beta-D-thiogalactopyranoside (IPTG)."
     primer_bind     613..635
                     /label=M13/pUC Reverse
                     /note="In lacZ gene"
     primer_bind     632..648
                     /label=M13 rev
                     /note="common sequencing primer, one of multiple similar
                     variants"
     primer_bind     632..648
                     /label=M13 Reverse
                     /note="In lacZ gene. Also called M13-rev"
     promoter        793..1054
                     /label=RSV promoter
                     /note="Rous sarcoma virus enhancer/promoter"
     primer_bind     1065..1089
                     /label=LNCX
                     /note="Human CMV promoter, forward primer"
     CDS             1183..1533
                     /codon_start=1
                     /gene="rev"
                     /product="human immunodeficiency virus 1 (HIV-1) Rev
                     protein"
                     /label=Rev
                     /note="enhances nuclear export of unspliced and
                     incompletely spliced viral mRNAs"
                     /translation="MAGRSGDSDEDLLKAVRLIKFLYQSNPPPNPEGTRQARRNRRRRW
                     RERQRQIHSISERILSTYLGRSAEPVPLQLPPLERLTLDCNEDCGTSGTQGVGSPQILV
                     ESPTILESGAKE"
     primer_bind     complement(1617..1634)
                     /label=M13 Forward
                     /note="In lacZ gene. Also called M13-F20 or M13 (-21)
                     Forward"
     primer_bind     complement(1617..1633)
                     /label=M13 fwd
                     /note="common sequencing primer, one of multiple similar
                     variants"
     rep_origin      1965..2420
                     /direction=RIGHT
                     /label=f1 ori
                     /note="f1 bacteriophage origin of replication; arrow
                     indicates direction of (+) strand synthesis"
     primer_bind     complement(2052..2071)
                     /label=F1ori-R
                     /note="F1 origin, reverse primer"
     primer_bind     2262..2283
                     /label=F1ori-F
                     /note="F1 origin, forward primer"
     primer_bind     complement(2437..2456)
                     /label=pRS-marker
                     /note="pRS vectors, use to sequence yeast selectable
                     marker"
     primer_bind     2556..2578
                     /label=pGEX 3'
                     /note="pGEX vectors, reverse primer"
     primer_bind     complement(2616..2634)
                     /label=pBRforEco
                     /note="pBR322 vectors, upsteam of EcoRI site, forward
                     primer"
     promoter        2702..2806
                     /gene="bla"
                     /label=AmpR promoter
     CDS             2807..3667
                     /codon_start=1
                     /gene="bla"
                     /product="beta-lactamase"
                     /label=AmpR
                     /note="confers resistance to ampicillin, carbenicillin, and
                     related antibiotics"
                     /translation="MSIQHFRVALIPFFAAFCLPVFAHPETLVKVKDAEDQLGARVGYI
                     ELDLNSGKILESFRPEERFPMMSTFKVLLCGAVLSRIDAGQEQLGRRIHYSQNDLVEYS
                     PVTEKHLTDGMTVRELCSAAITMSDNTAANLLLTTIGGPKELTAFLHNMGDHVTRLDRW
                     EPELNEAIPNDERDTTMPVAMATTLRKLLTGELLTLASRQQLIDWMEADKVAGPLLRSA
                     LPAGWFIADKSGAGERGSRGIIAALGPDGKPSRIVVIYTTGSQATMDERNRQIAEIGAS
                     LIKHW"
     primer_bind     complement(3025..3044)
                     /label=Amp-R
                     /note="Ampicillin resistance gene, reverse primer"
     rep_origin      3838..246
                     /direction=RIGHT
                     /label=ori
                     /note="high-copy-number ColE1/pMB1/pBR322/pUC origin of
                     replication"
ORIGIN
        1 agcttggagc gaacgaccta caccgaactg agatacctac agcgtgagct atgagaaagc
       61 gccacgcttc ccgaagggag aaaggcggac aggtatccgg taagcggcag ggtcggaaca
      121 ggagagcgca cgagggagct tccaggggga aacgcctggt atctttatag tcctgtcggg
      181 tttcgccacc tctgacttga gcgtcgattt ttgtgatgct cgtcaggggg gcggagccta
      241 tggaaaaacg ccagcaacgc ggccttttta cggttcctgg ccttttgctg gccttttgct
      301 cacatgttct ttcctgcgtt atcccctgat tctgtggata accgtattac cgcctttgag
      361 tgagctgata ccgctcgccg cagccgaacg accgagcgca gcgagtcagt gagcgaggaa
      421 gcggaagagc gcccaatacg caaaccgcct ctccccgcgc gttggccgat tcattaatgc
      481 agctggcacg acaggtttcc cgactggaaa gcgggcagtg agcgcaacgc aattaatgtg
      541 agttagctca ctcattaggc accccaggct ttacacttta tgcttccggc tcgtatgttg
      601 tgtggaattg tgagcggata acaatttcac acaggaaaca gctatgacat gattacgaat
      661 tcgatgtacg ggccagatat acgcgtatct gaggggacta gggtgtgttt aggcgaaaag
      721 cggggcttcg gttgtacgcg gttaggagtc ccctcaggat atagtagttt cgcttttgca
      781 tagggagggg gaaatgtagt cttatgcaat actcttgtag tcttgcaaca tggtaacgat
      841 gagttagcaa catgccttac aaggagagaa aaagcaccgt gcatgccgat tggtggaagt
      901 aaggtggtac gatcgtgcct tattaggaag gcaacagacg ggtctgacat ggattggacg
      961 aaccactgaa ttccgcattg cagagatatt gtatttaagt gcctagctcg atacaataaa
     1021 cgccatttga ccattcacca cattggtgtg cacctccaag ctcgagctcg tttagtgaac
     1081 cgtcagatcg cctggagacg ccatccacgc tgttttgacc tccatagaag acaccgggac
     1141 cgatccagcc tcccctcgaa gctagtcgat taggcatctc ctatggcagg aagaagcgga
     1201 gacagcgacg aagacctcct caaggcagtc agactcatca agtttctcta tcaaagcaac
     1261 ccacctccca atcccgaggg gacccgacag gcccgaagga atagaagaag aaggtggaga
     1321 gagagacaga gacagatcca ttcgattagt gaacggatcc ttagcactta tctgggacga
     1381 tctgcggagc ctgtgcctct tcagctacca ccgcttgaga gacttactct tgattgtaac
     1441 gaggattgtg gaacttctgg gacgcagggg gtgggaagcc ctcaaatatt ggtggaatct
     1501 cctacaatat tggagtcagg agctaaagaa tagtgctgtt agcttgctca atgccacagc
     1561 tatagcagta gctgagggga cagatagggt tatagaagta gtacaagaag cttggcactg
     1621 gccgtcgttt tacaacgtcg tgatctgagc ctgggagatc tctggctaac tagggaaccc
     1681 actgcttaag cctcaataaa gcttgccttg agtgcttcaa gtagtgtgtg cccgtctgtt
     1741 gtgtgactct ggtaactaga gatcaggaaa accctggcgt tacccaactt aatcgccttg
     1801 cagcacatcc ccctttcgcc agctggcgta atagcgaaga ggcccgcacc gatcgccctt
     1861 cccaacagtt gcgcagcctg aatggcgaat ggcgcctgat gcggtatttt ctccttacgc
     1921 atctgtgcgg tatttcacac cgcatannnn nnnnnnnnnn nnnnnnnnnn nnnnnnnnnn
     1981 nnnnnnnnnn nnnnnnnnnn nnnnnnnnnn nnnnnnnnnn nnnnnnnnnn nnnnnnnnnn
     2041 nnnnnnnnnn nnnnnnnnnn nnnnnnnnnn nnnnnnnnnn nnnnnnnncn nnnnnnnnnn
     2101 nnnnnnnnnn nnnnnnnnnn nnnnnnnnnn nnnnnnnnnn nnnnnnnnnn nnnnnnnnnn
     2161 nnnnnnnnnn nnnnnnnnnn nnnnnnnnnn nnnnnnnnnn nnnnnnnnnn nnnnnnnnnn
     2221 nnnnnnnnnn cctttgacgt tggagtccac gttctttaat agtggactct tgttccaaac
     2281 tggaacaaca ctcaacccta tctcgggcta ttcttttgat ttataaggga ttttgccgat
     2341 ttcggcctat tggttaaaaa atgagctgat ttaacaaaaa tttaacgcga attttaacaa
     2401 aatattaacg tttacaattt tatggtgcac tctcagtaca atctgctctg atgccgcata
     2461 gttaagccag ccccgacacc cgccaacacc cgctgacgcg ccctgacggg cttgtctgct
     2521 cccggcatcc gcttacagac aagctgtgac cgtctccggg agctgcatgt gtcagaggtt
     2581 ttcaccgtca tcaccgaaac gcgcgagacg aaagggcctc gtgatacgcc tatttttata
     2641 ggttaatgtc atgataataa tggtttctta gacgtcaggt ggcacttttc ggggaaatgt
     2701 gcgcggaacc cctatttgtt tatttttcta aatacattca aatatgtatc cgctcatgag
     2761 acaataaccc tgataaatgc ttcaataata ttgaaaaagg aagagtatga gtattcaaca
     2821 tttccgtgtc gcccttattc ccttttttgc ggcattttgc cttcctgttt ttgctcaccc
     2881 agaaacgctg gtgaaagtaa aagatgctga agatcagttg ggtgcacgag tgggttacat
     2941 cgaactggat ctcaacagcg gtaagatcct tgagagtttt cgccccgaag aacgttttcc
     3001 aatgatgagc acttttaaag ttctgctatg tggcgcggta ttatcccgta ttgacgccgg
     3061 gcaagagcaa ctcggtcgcc gcatacacta ttctcagaat gacttggttg agtactcacc
     3121 agtcacagaa aagcatctta cggatggcat gacagtaaga gaattatgca gtgctgccat
     3181 aaccatgagt gataacactg cggccaactt acttctgaca acgatcggag gaccgaagga
     3241 gctaaccgct tttttgcaca acatggggga tcatgtaact cgccttgatc gttgggaacc
     3301 ggagctgaat gaagccatac caaacgacga gcgtgacacc acgatgcctg tagcaatggc
     3361 aacaacgttg cgcaaactat taactggcga actacttact ctagcttccc ggcaacaatt
     3421 aatagactgg atggaggcgg ataaagttgc aggaccactt ctgcgctcgg cccttccggc
     3481 tggctggttt attgctgata aatctggagc cggtgagcgt gggtctcgcg gtatcattgc
     3541 agcactgggg ccagatggta agccctcccg tatcgtagtt atctacacga cggggagtca
     3601 ggcaactatg gatgaacgaa atagacagat cgctgagata ggtgcctcac tgattaagca
     3661 ttggtaactg tcagaccaag tttactcata tatactttag attgatttaa aacttcattt
     3721 ttaatttaaa aggatctagg tgaagatcct ttttgataat ctcatgacca aaatccctta
     3781 acgtgagttt tcgttccact gagcgtcaga ccccgtagaa aagatcaaag gatcttcttg
     3841 agatcctttt tttctgcgcg taatctgctg cttgcaaaca aaaaaaccac cgctaccagc
     3901 ggtggtttgt ttgccggatc aagagctacc aactcttttt ccgaaggtaa ctggcttcag
     3961 cagagcgcag ataccaaata ctgttcttct agtgtagccg tagttaggcc accacttcaa
     4021 gaactctgta gcaccgccta catacctcgc tctgctaatc ctgttaccag tggctgctgc
     4081 cagtggcgat aagtcgtgtc ttaccgggtt ggactcaaga cgatagttac cggataaggc
     4141 gcagcggtcg ggctgaacgg ggggttcgtg cacacagccc
//
