Features (pLannotate 1.2.2; 18 found; start..end, strand, type, name):
      2..94      +  CDS            lacI (fragment): lac repressor; lacI; The lac repressor binds to the lac operator to inhibit transcription in E. coli. This inhibition can be relieved by adding lactose or isopropyl-β-D-thiogalactopyranoside (IPTG).
    107..128     +  protein_bind   CAP binding site: CAP binding activates transcription in the presence of cAMP. E. coli catabolite activator protein
    143..173     +  promoter       lac promoter: promoter for the E. coli lac operon
    181..197     +  protein_bind   lac operator: The lac repressor binds to the lac operator to inhibit transcription in E. coli. This inhibition can be relieved by adding lactose or isopropyl-β-D-thiogalactopyranoside (IPTG). lac repressor encoded by lacI
    237..330     +  ncRNA          Retro dr1: Accession: RF00214 - Retrovirus direct repeat 1 (dr1)
    365..627     +  promoter       RSV promoter: Rous sarcoma virus enhancer/promoter
    637..670     +  promoter       TRE3GV promoter (fragment): 3rd-generation Tet-responsive promoter that can be activated by binding of Tet-On® 3G, optimized for retroviral and lentiviral vectors
    756..1103    +  CDS            rev: REV_HV1H3 - Experimental evidence at protein level: Swiss-Prot protein existence level 1. Escorts unspliced or incompletely spliced viral pre-mRNAs (late transcripts) out of the nucleus of infected cells. These pre- mRNAs carry a recognition sequence called Rev responsive element (RRE) located in the env gene, that is not present in fully spliced viral mRNAs (early transcripts). This function is essential since most viral proteins are translated from unspliced or partially spliced pre-mRNAs which cannot exit the nucleus by the pathway used by fully processed cellular mRNAs. Rev itself is trans
   1189..1207    +  CDS            lacZα (fragment): LacZα fragment of β-galactosidase; lacZ fragment
   1209..1331    +  LTR            5' LTR (truncated) (fragment): truncated 5' long terminal repeat (LTR) from HIV-1
   1333..1456    +  CDS            lacZα (fragment): LacZα fragment of β-galactosidase; lacZ fragment
   1462..1513    -  misc_feature   bom (fragment): basis of mobility region from pBR322
   1532..1912    +  rep_origin     M13 ori (sequence partly withheld): M13 bacteriophage origin of replication; arrow indicates direction of (+) strand synthesis
   1988..2037    -  misc_feature   bom (fragment): basis of mobility region from pBR322
   2139..2174    -  CDS            rop (fragment): Rop protein, which maintains plasmids at low copy number; rop
   2269..2373    +  promoter       AmpR promoter: bla
   2374..3234    +  CDS            AmpR: β-lactamase; bla; confers resistance to ampicillin, carbenicillin, and related antibiotics
   3405..3993    +  rep_origin     ori: high-copy-number ColE1/pMB1/pBR322/pUC origin of replication
>Addgene plasmid #12253 | pRSV-Rev | analyzer sequence | sequence record 7265
AGCGCCCAATACGCAAACCGCCTCTCCCCGCGCGTTGGCCGATTCATTAATGCAGCTGGCACGACAGGTT
TCCCGACTGGAAAGCGGGCAGTGAGCGCAACGCAATTAATGTGAGTTAGCTCACTCATTAGGCACCCCAG
GCTTTACACTTTATGCTTCCGGCTCGTATGTTGTGTGGAATTGTGAGCGGATAACAATTTCACACAGGAA
ACAGCTATGACCATGATTACGAATTCGATGTACGGGCCAGATATACGCGTATCTGAGGGGACTAGGTGTG
TTTAGGCGAAAAGCGGGGCTTCGGTTGTACGCGGTTAGGAGTCCCCTCAGGATTAGTAGTTTCGCTTTTG
CATAGGGAGGGGGAAATGTAGTCTTATGCAATACACTTGTAGTCTTGCAACATGGTAACGATGAGTTAGC
AACATGCCTTACAAGGAGAGAAAAAGCACCGTGCATGCCGATTGGTGGAAGTAAGGTGGTACGATCGTGC
CTTATTAGGAAGGCAACAGACAGGTCTGACATGGATTGGACGAACCACTGAATTCCGCATTGCAGAGATA
ATTGTATTTAAGTGCCTAGCTCGATACAATAAACGCCATTTGACCATTCACCACATTGGTGTGCACCTCC
AAGCTCGAGCTCGTTTAGTGAACCGTCAGATCGCCTGGAGACGCCATCCACGCTGTTTTGACCTCCATAG
AAGACACCGGGACCGATCCAGCCTCCCCTCGAAGCTAGTCGATTAGGCATCTCCTATGGCAGGAAGAAGC
GGAGACAGCGACGAAGACCTCCTCAAGGCAGTCAGACTCATCAAGTTTCTCTATCAAAGCAACCCACCTC
CCAATCCCGAGGGGACCCGACAGGCCCGAAGGAATAGAAGAAGAAGGTGGAGAGAGAGACAGAGACAGAT
CCATTCGATTAGTGAACGGATCCTTAGCACTTATCTGGGACGATCTGCGGAGCCTGTGCCTCTTCAGCTA
CCACCGCTTGAGAGACTTACTCTTGATTGTAACGAGGATTGTGGAACTTCTGGGACGCAGGGGGTGGGAA
GCCCTCAAATATTGGTGGAATCTCCTACAATATTGGAGTCAGGAGCTAAAGAATAGTGCTGTTAGCTTGC
TCAATGCCACAGCTATAGCAGTAGCTGAGGGGACAGATAGGGTTATAGAAGTAGTACAAGAAGCTTGGCA
CTGGCCGTCGTTTTACATGATCTGAGCCTGGGAGATCTCTGGCTAACTAGGGAACCCACTGCTTAAGCCT
CAATAAAGCTTGCCTTGAGTGCTTCAAGTAGTGTGTGCCCGTCTGTTGTGTGACTCTGGTAACTAGAGAT
CAGGAAAACCCTGGCGTTACCCAACTTAATCGCCTTGCAGCACATCCCCCTTTCGCCAGCTGGCGTAATA
GCGAAGAGGCCCGCACCGATCGCCCTTCCCAACAGTTGCGCAGCCTGAATGGCGAATGGCGCCTGATGCG
GTATTTTCTCCTTACGCATCTGTGCGGTATTTCACACCGCATA
[142 nt withheld, positions 1514-1655]
C
[141 nt withheld, positions 1657-1797]
CCTTTGACGTTGGAGTCCACGTTCTTTAATAGTGGACTCTTGTTCCAAACTGGAACAACACTCAACCCTA
TCTCGGGCTATTCTTTTGATTTATAAGGGATTTTGCCGATTTCGGCCTATTGGTTAAAAAATGAGCTGAT
TTAACAAAAATTTAACGCGAATTTTAACAAAATATTAACGTTTACAATTTTATGGTGCACTCTCAGTACA
ATCTGCTCTGATGCCGCATAGTTAAGCCAGCCCCGACACCCGCCAACACCCGCTGACGCGCCCTGACGGG
CTTGTCTGCTCCCGGCATCCGCTTACAGACAAGCTGTGACCGTCTCCGGGAGCTGCATGTGTCAGAGGTT
TTCACCGTCATCACCGAAACGCGCGAGACGAAAGGGCCTCGTGATACGCCTATTTTTATAGGTTAATGTC
ATGATAATAATGGTTTCTTAGACGTCAGGTGGCACTTTTCGGGGAAATGTGCGCGGAACCCCTATTTGTT
TATTTTTCTAAATACATTCAAATATGTATCCGCTCATGAGACAATAACCCTGATAAATGCTTCAATAATA
TTGAAAAAGGAAGAGTATGAGTATTCAACATTTCCGTGTCGCCCTTATTCCCTTTTTTGCGGCATTTTGC
CTTCCTGTTTTTGCTCACCCAGAAACGCTGGTGAAAGTAAAAGATGCTGAAGATCAGTTGGGTGCACGAG
TGGGTTACATCGAACTGGATCTCAACAGCGGTAAGATCCTTGAGAGTTTTCGCCCCGAAGAACGTTTTCC
AATGATGAGCACTTTTAAAGTTCTGCTATGTGGCGCGGTATTATCCCGTATTGACGCCGGGCAAGAGCAA
CTCGGTCGCCGCATACACTATTCTCAGAATGACTTGGTTGAGTACTCACCAGTCACAGAAAAGCATCTTA
CGGATGGCATGACAGTAAGAGAATTATGCAGTGCTGCCATAACCATGAGTGATAACACTGCGGCCAACTT
ACTTCTGACAACGATCGGAGGACCGAAGGAGCTAACCGCTTTTTTGCACAACATGGGGGATCATGTAACT
CGCCTTGATCGTTGGGAACCGGAGCTGAATGAAGCCATACCAAACGACGAGCGTGACACCACGATGCCTG
TAGCAATGGCAACAACGTTGCGCAAACTATTAACTGGCGAACTACTTACTCTAGCTTCCCGGCAACAATT
AATAGACTGGATGGAGGCGGATAAAGTTGCAGGACCACTTCTGCGCTCGGCCCTTCCGGCTGGCTGGTTT
ATTGCTGATAAATCTGGAGCCGGTGAGCGTGGGTCTCGCGGTATCATTGCAGCACTGGGGCCAGATGGTA
AGCCCTCCCGTATCGTAGTTATCTACACGACGGGGAGTCAGGCAACTATGGATGAACGAAATAGACAGAT
CGCTGAGATAGGTGCCTCACTGATTAAGCATTGGTAACTGTCAGACCAAGTTTACTCATATATACTTTAG
ATTGATTTAAAACTTCATTTTTAATTTAAAAGGATCTAGGTGAAGATCCTTTTTGATAATCTCATGACCA
AAATCCCTTAACGTGAGTTTTCGTTCCACTGAGCGTCAGACCCCGTAGAAAAGATCAAAGGATCTTCTTG
AGATCCTTTTTTTCTGCGCGTAATCTGCTGCTTGCAAACAAAAAAACCACCGCTACCAGCGGTGGTTTGT
TTGCCGGATCAAGAGCTACCAACTCTTTTTCCGAAGGTAACTGGCTTCAGCAGAGCGCAGATACCAAATA
CTGTCCTTCTAGTGTAGCCGTAGTTAGGCCACCACTTCAAGAACTCTGTAGCACCGCCTACATACCTCGC
TCTGCTAATCCTGTTACCAGTGGCTGCTGCCAGTGGCGATAAGTCGTGTCTTACCGGGTTGGACTCAAGA
CGATAGTTACCGGATAAGGCGCAGCGGTCGGGCTGAACGGGGGGTTCGTGCACACAGCCCAGCTTGGAGC
GAACGACCTACACCGAACTGAGATACCTACAGCGTGAGCTATGAGAAAGCGCCACGCTTCCCGAAGGGAG
AAAGGCGGACAGGTATCCGGTAAGCGGCAGGGTCGGAACAGGAGAGCGCACGAGGGAGCTTCCAGGGGGA
AACGCCTGGTATCTTTATAGTCCTGTCGGGTTTCGCCACCTCTGACTTGAGCGTCGATTTTTGTGATGCT
CGTCAGGGGGGCGGAGCCTATGGAAAAACGCCAGCAACGCGGCCTTTTTACGGTTCCTGGCCTTTTGCTG
GCCTTTTGCTCACATGTTCTTTCCTGCGTTATCCCCTGATTCTGTGGATAACCGTATTACCGCCTTTGAG
TGAGCTGATACCGCTCGCCGCAGCCGAACGACCGAGCGCAGCGAGTCAGTGAGCGAGGAAGCGGAAG
