Features (pLannotate 1.2.2; 18 found; start..end, strand, type, name):
    680..1540    -  CDS            AmpR: β-lactamase; bla; confers resistance to ampicillin, carbenicillin, and related antibiotics
   1541..1645    -  promoter       AmpR promoter: bla
   1740..1775    +  CDS            rop (fragment): Rop protein, which maintains plasmids at low copy number; rop
   1877..1926    +  misc_feature   bom (fragment): basis of mobility region from pBR322
   2002..2382    -  rep_origin     M13 ori (sequence partly withheld): M13 bacteriophage origin of replication; arrow indicates direction of (+) strand synthesis
   2401..2452    +  misc_feature   bom (fragment): basis of mobility region from pBR322
   2458..2581    -  CDS            lacZα (fragment): LacZα fragment of β-galactosidase; lacZ fragment
   2583..2705    -  LTR            5' LTR (truncated) (fragment): truncated 5' long terminal repeat (LTR) from HIV-1
   2704..2731    -  CDS            lacZα (fragment): LacZα fragment of β-galactosidase; lacZ fragment
   2817..3164    -  CDS            rev: REV_HV1H3 - Experimental evidence at protein level: Swiss-Prot protein existence level 1. Escorts unspliced or incompletely spliced viral pre-mRNAs (late transcripts) out of the nucleus of infected cells. These pre- mRNAs carry a recognition sequence called Rev responsive element (RRE) located in the env gene, that is not present in fully spliced viral mRNAs (early transcripts). This function is essential since most viral proteins are translated from unspliced or partially spliced pre-mRNAs which cannot exit the nucleus by the pathway used by fully processed cellular mRNAs. Rev itself is trans
   3250..3283    -  promoter       TRE3GV promoter (fragment): 3rd-generation Tet-responsive promoter that can be activated by binding of Tet-On® 3G, optimized for retroviral and lentiviral vectors
   3293..3554    -  promoter       RSV promoter: Rous sarcoma virus enhancer/promoter
   3588..3682    -  ncRNA          Retro dr1: Accession: RF00214 - Retrovirus direct repeat 1 (dr1)
   3723..3739    -  protein_bind   lac operator: The lac repressor binds to the lac operator to inhibit transcription in E. coli. This inhibition can be relieved by adding lactose or isopropyl-β-D-thiogalactopyranoside (IPTG). lac repressor encoded by lacI
   3747..3777    -  promoter       lac promoter: promoter for the E. coli lac operon
   3792..3813    -  protein_bind   CAP binding site: CAP binding activates transcription in the presence of cAMP. E. coli catabolite activator protein
   3826..3918    -  CDS            lacI (fragment): lac repressor; lacI; The lac repressor binds to the lac operator to inhibit transcription in E. coli. This inhibition can be relieved by adding lactose or isopropyl-β-D-thiogalactopyranoside (IPTG).
   4101..509     -  rep_origin     ori (across the origin): high-copy-number ColE1/pMB1/pBR322/pUC origin of replication
>Addgene plasmid #12253 | pRSV-Rev Sequencing Result | analyzer sequence | sequence record 57018
TAAAGATACCAGGCGTTTCCCCCTGGAAGCTCCCTCGTGCGCTCTCCTGTTCCGACCCTGCCGCTTACCG
GATACCTGTCCGCCTTTCTCCCTTCGGGAAGCGTGGCGCTTTCTCATAGCTCACGCTGTAGGTATCTCAG
TTCGGTGTAGGTCGTTCGCTCCAAGCTGGGCTGTGTGCACGAACCCCCCGTTCAGCCCGACCGCTGCGCC
TTATCCGGTAACTATCGTCTTGAGTCCAACCCGGTAAGACACGACTTATCGCCACTGGCAGCAGCCACTG
GTAACAGGATTAGCAGAGCGAGGTATGTAGGCGGTGCTACAGAGTTCTTGAAGTGGTGGCCTAACTACGG
CTACACTAGAAGAACAGTATTTGGTATCTGCGCTCTGCTGAAGCCAGTTACCTTCGGAAAAAGAGTTGGT
AGCTCTTGATCCGGCAAACAAACCACCGCTGGTAGCGGTGGTTTTTTGTTTGCAAGCAGCAGATTACGCG
CAGAAAAAAAGGATCTCAAGAAGATCCTTTGATCTTTTCTACGGGGTCTGACGCTCAGTGGAACGAAAAC
TCACGTTAAGGGATTTTGGTCATGAGATTATCAAAAAGGATCTTCACCTAGATCCTTTTAAATTAAAAAT
GAAGTTTTAAATCAATCTAAAGTATATATGAGTAAACTTGGTCTGACAGTTACCAATGCTTAATCAGTGA
GGCACCTATCTCAGCGATCTGTCTATTTCGTTCATCCATAGTTGCCTGACTCCCCGTCGTGTAGATAACT
ACGATACGGGAGGGCTTACCATCTGGCCCCAGTGCTGCAATGATACCGCGAGACCCACGCTCACCGGCTC
CAGATTTATCAGCAATAAACCAGCCAGCCGGAAGGGCCGAGCGCAGAAGTGGTCCTGCAACTTTATCCGC
CTCCATCCAGTCTATTAATTGTTGCCGGGAAGCTAGAGTAAGTAGTTCGCCAGTTAATAGTTTGCGCAAC
GTTGTTGCCATTGCTACAGGCATCGTGGTGTCACGCTCGTCGTTTGGTATGGCTTCATTCAGCTCCGGTT
CCCAACGATCAAGGCGAGTTACATGATCCCCCATGTTGTGCAAAAAAGCGGTTAGCTCCTTCGGTCCTCC
GATCGTTGTCAGAAGTAAGTTGGCCGCAGTGTTATCACTCATGGTTATGGCAGCACTGCATAATTCTCTT
ACTGTCATGCCATCCGTAAGATGCTTTTCTGTGACTGGTGAGTACTCAACCAAGTCATTCTGAGAATAGT
GTATGCGGCGACCGAGTTGCTCTTGCCCGGCGTCAATACGGGATAATACCGCGCCACATAGCAGAACTTT
AAAAGTGCTCATCATTGGAAAACGTTCTTCGGGGCGAAAACTCTCAAGGATCTTACCGCTGTTGAGATCC
AGTTCGATGTAACCCACTCGTGCACCCAACTGATCTTCAGCATCTTTTACTTTCACCAGCGTTTCTGGGT
GAGCAAAAACAGGAAGGCAAAATGCCGCAAAAAAGGGAATAAGGGCGACACGGAAATGTTGAATACTCAT
ACTCTTCCTTTTTCAATATTATTGAAGCATTTATCAGGGTTATTGTCTCATGAGCGGATACATATTTGAA
TGTATTTAGAAAAATAAACAAATAGGGGTTCCGCGCACATTTCCCCGAAAAGTGCCACCTGACGTCTAAG
AAACCATTATTATCATGACATTAACCTATAAAAATAGGCGTATCACGAGGCCCTTTCGTCTCGCGCGTTT
CGGTGATGACGGTGAAAACCTCTGACACATGCAGCTCCCGGAGACGGTCACAGCTTGTCTGTAAGCGGAT
GCCGGGAGCAGACAAGCCCGTCAGGGCGCGTCAGCGGGTGTTGGCGGGTGTCGGGGCTGGCTTAACTATG
CGGCATCAGAGCAGATTGTACTGAGAGTGCACCATAAAATTGTAAACGTTAATATTTTGTTAAAATTCGC
GTTAAATTTTTGTTAAATCAGCTCATTTTTTAACCAATAGGCCGAAATCGGCAAAATCCCTTATAAATCA
AAAGAATAGCCCGAGATAGGGTTGAGTGTTGTTCCAGTTTGGAACAAGAGTCCACTATTAAAGAACGTGG
ACTCCAACGTCAAAGG
[141 nt withheld, positions 2117-2257]
G
[142 nt withheld, positions 2259-2400]
TATGCGGTGTGAAATACCGCACAGATGCGTAAGGAGAAAATACCGCATCAGGCGCCATTCGCCATTCAGG
CTGCGCAACTGTTGGGAAGGGCGATCGGTGCGGGCCTCTTCGCTATTACGCCAGCTGGCGAAAGGGGGAT
GTGCTGCAAGGCGATTAAGTTGGGTAACGCCAGGGTTTTCCTGATCTCTAGTTACCAGAGTCACACAACA
GACGGGCACACACTACTTGAAGCACTCAAGGCAAGCTTTATTGAGGCTTAAGCAGTGGGTTCCCTAGTTA
GCCAGAGATCTCCCAGGCTCAGATCACGACGTTGTAAAACGACGGCCAGTGCCAAGCTTCTTGTACTACT
TCTATAACCCTATCTGTCCCCTCAGCTACTGCTATAGCTGTGGCATTGAGCAAGCTAACAGCACTATTCT
TTAGCTCCTGACTCCAATATTGTAGGAGATTCCACCAATATTTGAGGGCTTCCCACCCCCTGCGTCCCAG
AAGTTCCACAATCCTCGTTACAATCAAGAGTAAGTCTCTCAAGCGGTGGTAGCTGAAGAGGCACAGGCTC
CGCAGATCGTCCCAGATAAGTGCTAAGGATCCGTTCACTAATCGAATGGATCTGTCTCTGTCTCTCTCTC
CACCTTCTTCTTCTATTCCTTCGGGCCTGTCGGGTCCCCTCGGGATTGGGAGGTGGGTTGCTTTGATAGA
GAAACTTGATGAGTCTGACTGCCTTGAGGAGGTCTTCGTCGCTGTCTCCGCTTCTTCCTGCCATAGGAGA
TGCCTAATCGACTAGCTTCGAGGGGAGGCTGGATCGGTCCCGGTGTCTTCTATGGAGGTCAAAACAGCGT
GGATGGCGTCTCCAGGCGATCTGACGGTTCACTAAACGAGCTCGAGCTTGGAGGTGCACACCAATGTGGT
GAATGGTCAAATGGCGTTTATTGTATCGAGCTAGGCACTTAAATACAATATCTCTGCAATGCGGAATTCA
GTGGTTCGTCCAATCCATGTCAGACCCGTCTGTTGCCTTCCTAATAAGGCACGATCGTACCACCTTACTT
CCACCAATCGGCATGCACGGTGCTTTTTCTCTCCTTGTAAGGCATGTTGCTAACTCATCGTTACCATGTT
GCAAGACTACAAGAGTATTGCATAAGACTACATTTCCCCCTCCCTATGCAAAAGCGAAACTACTATATCC
TGAGGGGACTCCTAACCGCGTACAACCGAAGCCCCGCTTTTCGCCTAAACACACCCTAGTCCCCTCAGAT
ACGCGTATATCTGGCCCGTACATCGAATTCGTAATCATGTCATAGCTGTTTCCTGTGTGAAATTGTTATC
CGCTCACAATTCCACACAACATACGAGCCGGAAGCATAAAGTGTAAAGCCTGGGGTGCCTAATGAGTGAG
CTAACTCACATTAATTGCGTTGCGCTCACTGCCCGCTTTCCAGTCGGGAAACCTGTCGTGCCAGCTGCAT
TAATGAATCGGCCAACGCGCGGGGAGAGGCGGTTTGCGTATTGGGCGCTCTTCCGCTTCCTCGCTCACTG
ACTCGCTGCGCTCGGTCGTTCGGCTGCGGCGAGCGGTATCAGCTCACTCAAAGGCGGTAATACGGTTATC
CACAGAATCAGGGGATAACGCAGGAAAGAACATGTGAGCAAAAGGCCAGCAAAAGGCCAGGAACCGTAAA
AAGGCCGCGTTGCTGGCGTTTTTCCATAGGCTCCGCCCCCCTGACGAGCATCACAAAAATCGACGCTCAA
GTCAGAGGTGGCGAAACCCGACAGGACTA
