LOCUS       Exported 989 bp ds-DNA linear SYN 17-MAY-2021
DEFINITION  3rd generation lentiviral packaging plasmid; Contains Rev; also
            requires pMDLg/pRRE (Addgene#12251) and envelope expressing plasmid
            (Addgene#12259).
ACCESSION   .
VERSION     .
KEYWORDS    pRSV-Rev
SOURCE      synthetic DNA construct
  ORGANISM  synthetic DNA construct
REFERENCE   1 (bases 1 to 989)
  AUTHORS   Dull T, Zufferey R, Kelly M, Mandel RJ, Nguyen M, Trono D, Naldini L
  TITLE     A third-generation lentivirus vector with a conditional packaging
            system.
  JOURNAL   J Virol. 1998 Nov . 72(11):8463-71.
  PUBMED    9765382
REFERENCE   2 (bases 1 to 989)
  AUTHORS   .
  TITLE     Direct Submission
  JOURNAL   Exported May 17, 2021 from SnapGene Server 1.1.58
            http://www.snapgene.com
FEATURES             Location/Qualifiers
     source          1..989
                     /organism="synthetic DNA construct"
                     /mol_type="other DNA"
     primer_bind     216..233
                     /label=L4440
                     /note="L4440 vector, forward primer"
     protein_bind    350..371
                     /label=CAP binding site
                     /bound_moiety="E. coli catabolite activator protein"
                     /note="CAP binding activates transcription in the presence
                     of cAMP."
     promoter        386..416
                     /label=lac promoter
                     /note="promoter for the E. coli lac operon"
     protein_bind    424..440
                     /label=lac operator
                     /bound_moiety="lac repressor encoded by lacI"
                     /note="The lac repressor binds to the lac operator to
                     inhibit transcription in E. coli. This inhibition can be
                     relieved by adding lactose or
                     isopropyl-beta-D-thiogalactopyranoside (IPTG)."
     primer_bind     429..451
                     /label=M13/pUC Reverse
                     /note="In lacZ gene"
     primer_bind     448..464
                     /label=M13 rev
                     /note="common sequencing primer, one of multiple similar
                     variants"
     primer_bind     448..464
                     /label=M13 Reverse
                     /note="In lacZ gene. Also called M13-rev"
     promoter        609..870
                     /label=RSV promoter
                     /note="Rous sarcoma virus enhancer/promoter"
     primer_bind     881..905
                     /label=LNCX
                     /note="Human CMV promoter, forward primer"
ORIGIN
        1 gccacctctg acttgagcgt cgatttttgt gatgctcgtc aggggggcgg agcctatgga
       61 aaaacgccag caacgcggcc tttttacggt tcctggcctt ttgctggcct tttgctcaca
      121 tgttctttcc tgcgttatcc cctgattctg tggataaccg tattaccgcc tttgagtgag
      181 ctgataccgc tcgccgcagc cgaacgaccg agcgcagcga gtcagtgagc gaggaagcgg
      241 aagagcgccc aatacgcaaa ccgcctctcc ccgcgcgttg gccgattcat taatgcagct
      301 ggcacgacag gtttcccgac tggaaagcgg gcagtgagcg caacgcaatt aatgtgagtt
      361 agctcactca ttaggcaccc caggctttac actttatgct tccggctcgt atgttgtgtg
      421 gaattgtgag cggataacaa tttcacacag gaaacagcta tgacatgatt acgaattcga
      481 tgtacgggcc agatatacgc gtatctgagg ggactagggt gtgtttaggc gaaaagcggg
      541 gcttcggttg tacgcggtta ggagtcccct caggatatag tagtttcgct tttgcatagg
      601 gagggggaaa tgtagtctta tgcaatactc ttgtagtctt gcaacatggt aacgatgagt
      661 tagcaacatg ccttacaagg agagaaaaag caccgtgcat gccgattggt ggaagtaagg
      721 tggtacgatc gtgccttatt aggaaggcaa cagacgggtc tgacatggat tggacgaacc
      781 actgaattcc gcattgcaga gatattgtat ttaagtgcct agctcgatac aataaacgcc
      841 atttgaccat tcaccacatt ggtgtgcacc tccaagctcg agctcgttta gtgaaccgtc
      901 agatcgcctg gagacgccat ccacgctgtt ttgacctcca tagaagacac cgggaccgat
      961 ccagcctccc ctcgaagcta gtcgattag
//
