>Addgene plasmid #12253 | pRSV-Rev | addgene partial sequence | sequence record 79868 | pREP_fwd
CATTGGTGTGCACCTCCAAGCTCGAGCTCGTTTAGTGAACCGTCAGATCGCCTGGAGACGCCATCCACGC
TGTTTTGACCTCCATAGAAGACACCGGGACCGATCCAGCCTCCCCTCGAAGCTAGTCGATTAGGCATCTC
CTATGGCAGGAAGAAGCGGAGACAGCGACGAAGACCTCCTCAAGGCAGTCAGACTCATCAAGTTTCTCTA
TCAAAGCAACCCACCTCCCAATCCCGAGGGGACCCGACAGGCCCGAAGGAATAGAAGAAGAAGGTGGAGA
GAGAGACAGAGACAGATCCATTCGATTAGTGAACGGATCCTTAGCACTTATCTGGGACGATCTGCGGAGC
CTGTGCCTCTTCAGCTACCACCGCTTGAGAGACTTACTCTTGATTGTAACGAGGATTGTGGAACTTCTGG
GACGCAGGGGGTGGGAAGCCCTCAAATATTGGTGGAATCTCCTACAATATTGGAGTCAGGAGCTAAAGAA
TAGTGCTGTTAGCTTGCTCAATGCCACAGCTATAGCAGTAGCTGAGGGGACAGATAGGGTTATAGAAGTA
GTACAAGAAGCTTGGCACTGGCCGTCGTTTTACAACGTCGTGATCTGAGCCTGGGAGATCTCTGGCTAAC
TAGGGAACCCACTGCTTAAGCCTCAATAAAGCTTGCCTTGAGTGCTTCAAGTAGTGTGTGCCCGTCTGTT
GTGTGACTCTGGTAACTAGAGATCAGGAAAACCCTGGCGTTACCCAACTTAATCGCCTTGCAGCACATCC
CCCTTTCGCCAGCTGGCGTAATAGCGAAGAGGCCCGCACCGATCGCCCTTCCCAACAGTTGCGCAGCCTG
AATGGCGAATGGCGCCTGATGCGGTATTTTCTCCTTACGCATCTGTGCGGTATTTCACACCGCATA
[142 nt withheld, positions 907-1048]
CGCCGGCTTTCCCCGTCAAGCTCTAAATCG
