>Addgene plasmid #12253 | pRSV-Rev Sequencing Result | analyzer sequence | sequence record 18807
CTGTTTTGACCTCCATAGAAGACACCGGGACCGATCCAGCCTCCCCTCGAAGCTAGTCGATTAGGCATCT
CCTATGGCAGGAAGAAGCGGAGACAGCGACGAAGACCTCCTCAAGGCAGTCAGACTCATCAAGTTTCTCT
ATCAAAGCAACCCACCTCCCAATCCCGAGGGGACCCGACAGGCCCGAAGGAATAGAAGAAGAAGGTGGAG
AGAGAGACAGAGACAGATCCATTCGATTAGTGAACGGATCCTTAGCACTTATCTGGGACGATCTGCGGAG
CCTGTGCCTCTTCAGCTACCACCGCTTGAGAGACTTACTCTTGATTGTAACGAGGATTGTGGAACTTCTG
GGACGCAGGGGGTGGGAAGCCCTCAAATATTGGTGGAATCTCCTACAATATTGGAGTCAGGAGCTAAAGA
ATAGTGCTGTTAGCTTGCTCAATGCCACAGCTATAGCAGTAGCTGAGGGGACAGATAGGGTTATAGAAGT
AGTACAAGAAGCTTGGCACTGGCCGTCGTTTTACAACGTCGTGATCTGAGCCTGGGAGATCTCTGGCTAA
CTAGGGAACCCACTGCTTAAGCCTCAATAAAGCTTGCCTTGAGTGCTTCAAGTAGTGTGTGCCCGTCTGT
TGTGTGACTCTGGTAACTAGAGATCAGGAAAACCCTGGCGTTACCCAACTTAATCGCCTTGCAGCACATC
CCCCTTTCGCCAGCTGGCGTAATAGCGAAGAGGCCCGCACCGATCGCCCTTCCCAACAGTTGCGCAGCCT
GAATGGCGAATGGCGCCTGATGCGGTATTTTCTCCTTACGCATCTGTGCGGTATTTCACACCGCATA
[83 nt withheld, positions 838-920]
