>Addgene plasmid #12253 | pRSV-Rev Sequencing Result | analyzer sequence | sequence record 60641
CCTATCTGTCCCCTCAGCTACTGCTATAGCTGTGGCATTGAGCAAGCTAACAGCACTATTCTTTAGCTCC
TGACTCCAATATTGTAGGAGATTCCACCAATATTTGAGGGCTTCCCACCCCCTGCGTCCCAGAAGTTCCA
CAATCCTCGTTACAATCAAGAGTAAGTCTCTCAAGCGGTGGTAGCTGAAGAGGCACAGGCTCCGCAGATC
GTCCCAGATAAGTGCTAAGGATCCGTTCACTAATCGAATGGATCTGTCTCTGTCTCTCTCTCCACCTTCT
TCTTCTATTCCTTCGGGCCTGTCGGGTCCCCTCGGGATTGGGAGGTGGGTTGCTTTGATAGAGAAACTTG
ATGAGTCTGACTGCCTTGAGGAGGTCTTCGTCGCTGTCTCCGCTTCTTCCTGCCATAGGAGATGCCTAAT
CGACTAGCTTCGAGGGGAGGCTGGATCGGTCCCGGTGTCTTCTATGGAGGTCAAAACAGCGTGGATGGCG
TCTCCAGGCGATCTGACGGTTCACTAAACGAGCTCGAGCTTGGAGGTGCACACCAATGTGGTGAATGGTC
AAATGGCGTTTATTGTATCGAGCTAGGCACTTAAATACAATATCTCTGCAATGCGGAATTCAGTGGTTCG
TCCAATCCATGTCAGACCCGTCTGTTGCCTTCCTAATAAGGCACGATCGTACCACCTTACTTCCACCAAT
CGGCATGCACGGTGCTTTTTCTCTCCTTGTAAGGCATGTTGCTAACTCATCGTTACCATGTTGCAAGACT
ACAAGAGTATTGCATAAGACTACATTTCCCCCT
