>Addgene plasmid #12253 | pRSV-Rev Sequencing Result | analyzer sequence | sequence record 99942
CAAACCGCCTCTCCCCGCGCGTTGGCCGATTCATTAATGCAGCTGGCACGACAGGTTTCCCGACTGGAAA
GCGGGCAGTGAGCGCAACGCAATTAATGTGAGTTAGCTCACTCATTAGGCACCCCAGGCTTTACACTTTA
TGCTTCCGGCTCGTATGTTGTGTGGAATTGTGAGCGGATAACAATTTCACACAGGAAACAGCTATGACAT
GATTACGAATTCGATGTACGGGCCAGATATACGCGTATCTGAGGGGACTAGGGTGTGTTTAGGCGAAAAG
CGGGGCTTCGGTTGTACGCGGTTAGGAGTCCCCTCAGGATATAGTAGTTTCGCTTTTGCATAGGGAGGGG
GAAATGTAGTCTTATGCAATACTCTTGTAGTCTTGCAACATGGTAACGATGAGTTAGCAACATGCCTTAC
AAGGAGAGAAAAAGCACCGTGCATGCCGATTGGTGGAAGTAAGGTGGTACGATCGTGCCTTATTAGGAAG
GCAACAGACGGGTCTGACATGGATTGGACGAACCACTGAATTCCGCATTGCAGAGATATTGTATTTAAGT
GCCTAGCTCGATACAATAAACGCCATTTGACCATTCACCACATTGGTGTGCACCTCCAAGCTCGAGCTCG
TTTAGTGAACCGTCAGATCGCCTGGAGACGCCATCCACGCTGTTTTGACCTCCATAGAAGACACCGGGAC
CGATCCAGCCTCCCCTCGAAGCTAGTCGATTAGGCATCTCCTATGGCAGGAAGAAGCGGAGACAGCGACG
AAGACCTCCTCAAGGCAGTCAGACTCATCAAGTTTCTCTATCAAAGCAACCCACCTCCCAATCCCGAGGG
GACCCGACAGGCCCGAAGGAATAGAAGAAGAAGGTGGAGAGAGAGACAGAGACAGATCCATTCGATTAGT
GAACGGATCCTTAGCACTTATCTGGGACGATCTGCGGAGCCTGTGCCTCTTCAGCTACCACCGCTTGAGA
GACTTACTCTTGATTGTAACGAGGATTGTGGAACTTCTGGGACGCAGGGGGTGGGAAGCCCTCAAATATT
GGTGGAATCTCCTACAATATTGGAGTCAGGAGCTAAAGAATAGTGCTGTTAGCTTGCTCAATGCCACAGC
TATAGCAGTAGCTGAGGG
