>Addgene plasmid #12253 | pRSV-Rev Sequencing Result | analyzer sequence | sequence record 99944
[89 nt withheld, positions 1-89]
TATGCGGTGTGAAATACCGCACAGATGCGTAAGGAGAAAATACCGCATCAGGCGCCATTCGCCATTCAGG
CTGCGCAACTGTTGGGAAGGGCGATCGGTGCGGGCCTCTTCGCTATTACGCCAGCTGGCGAAAGGGGGAT
GTGCTGCAAGGCGATTAAGTTGGGTAACGCCAGGGTTTTCCTGATCTCTAGTTACCAGAGTCACACAACA
GACGGGCACACACTACTTGAAGCACTCAAGGCAAGCTTTATTGAGGCTTAAGCAGTGGGTTCCCTAGTTA
GCCAGAGATCTCCCAGGCTCAGATCACGACGTTGTAAAACGACGGCCAGTGCCAAGCTTCTTGTACTACT
TCTATAACCCTATCTGTCCCCTCAGCTACTGCTATAGCTGTGGCATTGAGCAAGCTAACAGCACTATTCT
TTAGCTCCTGACTCCAATATTGTAGGAGATTCCACCAATATTTGAGGGCTTCCCACCCCCTGCGTCCCAG
AAGTTCCACAATCCTCGTTACAATCAAGAGTAAGTCTCTCAAGCGGTGGTAGCTGAAGAGGCACAGGCTC
CGCAGATCGTCCCAGATAAGTGCTAAGGATCCGTTCACTAATCGAATGGATCTGTCTCTGTCTCTCTCTC
CACCTTCTTCTTCTATTCCTTCGGGCCTGTCGGGTCCCCTCGGGATTGGGAGGTGGGTTGCTTTGATAGA
GAAACTTGATGAGTCTGACTGCCTTGAGGAGGTCTTCGTCGCTGTCTCCGCTTCTTCCTGCCATAGGAGA
TGCCTAATCGACTAGCTTCGAGGGGAGGCTGGATCGGTCCCGGTGTCTTCTATGGAGGTCAAAACAGCGT
GGATGGCGTCTCCAGGCGATCTGACGGTTCACTAAACGAGCTCGAGCTTGGAGGTGCACACCAATGTGGT
GAATGGTCAAATGGCGTTTATTGTATCGAGCTAGGCACTTAAATACAATATCTCTGCAATGCGGAATTCA
GTGGTTCGTCCAATCCATGTCAGACCCGTCTGTTGCCTTCCTAATAAGG
