>Addgene plasmid #12253 | pRSV-Rev Sequencing Result | analyzer sequence | sequence record 148139
[88 nt withheld, positions 1-88]
TATGCGGTGTGAAATACCGCACAGATGCGTAAGGAGAAAATACCGCATCAGGCGCCATTCGCCATTCAGG
CTGCGCAACTGTTGGGAAGGGCGATCGGTGCGGGCCTCTTCGCTATTACGCCAGCTGGCGAAAGGGGGAT
GTGCTGCAAGGCGATTAAGTTGGGTAACGCCAGGGTTTTCCTGATCTCTAGTTACCAGAGTCACACAACA
GACGGGCACACACTACTTGAAGCACTCAAGGCAAGCTTTATTGAGGCTTAAGCAGTGGGTTCCCTAGTTA
GCCAGAGATCTCCCAGGCTCAGATCACGACGTTGTAAAACGACGGCCAGTGCCAAGCTTCTTGTACTACT
TCTATAACCCTATCTGTCCCCTCAGCTACTGCTATAGCTGTGGCATTGAGCAAGCTAACAGCACTATTCT
TTAGCTCCTGACTCCAATATTGTAGGAGATTCCACCAATATTTGAGGGCTTCCCACCCCCTGCGTCCCAG
AAGTTCCACAATCCTCGTTACAATCAAGAGTAAGTCTCTCAAGCGGTGGTAGCTGAAGAGGCACAGGCTC
CGCAGATCGTCCCAGATAAGTGCTAAGGATCCGTTCACTAATCGAATGGATCTGTCTCTGTCTCTCTCTC
CACCTTCTTCTTCTATTCCTTCGGGCCTGTCGGGTCCCCTCGGGATTGGGAGGTGGGTTGCTTTGATAGA
GAAACTTGATGAGTCTGACTGCCTTGAGGAGGTCTTCGTCGCTGTCTCCGCTTCTTCCTGCCATAGGAGA
TGCCTAATCGACTAGCTTCGAGGGGAGGCTGGATCGGTCCCGGTGTCTTCTATGGAGGTCAAAACAGCGT
GGATGGCGTCTCCAGGCGATCTGACGGTTCACTAAACGAGCTCGAGCTTGGAGGTGCACACCAATGTGGT
GAATGGTCAAATGGCGTTTATTGTATCGAGCTAGGCACTTAA
